Addgene plasmid #98204: UKNP1.21.6
Purpose: Expression of HCV E1E2 genes cloned from patient serum. United Kingdom Nottingham Panel x.xx.xx (genotype.patient number.clone number)
Depositing lab: Jonathan Ball. Depositing organization: University of Nottingham. Publication: A Diverse Panel of Hepatitis C Virus Glycoproteins for Use in Vaccine Research Reveals Extremes of Monoclonal Antibody Neutralization Resistance. Urbanowicz RA, McClure CP, Brown RJ, Tsoleridis T, Persson MA, Krey T, Irving WL, Ball JK, Tarr AW. J Virol. 2015 Dec 23;90(7):3288-301. doi: 10.1128/JVI.02700-15. PubMed 26699643.
Backbone
  Vector backbone: pcDNA3.1_V5-His_Topo
  Backbone manufacturer: Invitrogen
  Vector type: Mammalian Expression
Growth in bacteria
  Bacterial resistance: Ampicillin, 100 μg/mL
  Growth temperature: 37°C
  Growth strain: DH5alpha
  Copy number: High Copy
Gene/Insert
  Gene/Insert name: HCV E1E2 (alt name: UKNP1.21.6)
  Species: Hepatitis C virus
  Insert size (bp): 1734
  GenBank ID: KU285206.1
  Cloning method: TOPO Cloning
  Sequencing primers: 5′ T7F; 3′ bGHR
Terms and licenses: Academic/Nonprofit Terms; Industry Terms: Not Available to Industry
How to cite: UKNP1.21.6 was a gift from Jonathan Ball (Addgene plasmid # 98204 ; http://n2t.net/addgene:98204 ; RRID:Addgene_98204)
