[The description below was written by a language model from this plasmid's Addgene catalogue record and pLannotate feature annotations shown in this document.]
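Description:
UKNP1.21.6 is a mammalian expression plasmid built on the Invitrogen pcDNA3.1 V5-His TOPO backbone. It carries the hepatitis C virus E1E2 envelope glycoprotein coding region amplified from patient serum. The name follows the United Kingdom Nottingham Panel convention of genotype, patient number and clone number, so this is genotype 1, patient 21, clone 6. The roughly 1.7 kb insert was introduced by TOPO cloning. In the feature tables it appears as a fragment matching the HCV polyprotein; the NS2 protease text attached to that annotation comes from the whole-polyprotein reference entry and does not describe the insert.

Transcription is driven by the human CMV immediate early enhancer and promoter and terminated by the bovine growth hormone polyadenylation signal. A T7 promoter upstream of the insert serves as a sequencing primer site and could support in vitro transcription. A V5 epitope tag from the backbone lies downstream of the insert, but the record does not say whether it is in frame or whether the viral sequence ends in a stop codon. A short match to an HIV-1 LTR near the CMV promoter appears to be an incidental annotation hit.

The plasmid replicates at high copy in E. coli from a ColE1/pUC-type origin under ampicillin selection, and it also carries an f1 origin. An SV40 promoter-driven neomycin resistance cassette with an SV40 poly(A) signal permits selection in mammalian cells. The depositor and repository sequences, about 7.26 kb each, give essentially identical annotations. The construct belongs to a diverse panel of patient-derived HCV glycoproteins intended for vaccine research and for assessing sensitivity or resistance to neutralizing monoclonal antibodies.
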