Features (pLannotate 1.2.2; 21 found; start..end, strand, type, name):
     36..80      -  misc_feature   bom (fragment): basis of mobility region from pBR322
    235..614     +  enhancer       CMV enhancer: human cytomegalovirus immediate early enhancer
    615..818     +  promoter       CMV promoter: human cytomegalovirus (CMV) immediate early promoter
    814..847     +  LTR            5' LTR (truncated) (fragment): truncated 5' long terminal repeat (LTR) from HIV-1
    863..881     +  promoter       T7 promoter: promoter for bacteriophage T7 RNA polymerase
    942..2669    +  CDS            POLG_HCVGL (fragment): Experimental evidence at protein level: Swiss-Prot protein existence level 1. [Protease NS2]: Cysteine protease required for the proteolytic auto-cleavage between the non-structural proteins NS2 and NS3 (By similarity). The N-terminus of NS3 is required for the function of NS2 protease (active region NS2-3) (By similarity). Promotes the initiation of viral particle assembly by mediating the interaction between structural and non-structural proteins (By similarity). From Hepatitis C virus (isolate Glasgow) (HCV).
   2757..2798    +  CDS            V5 tag: epitope tag from simian virus 5
   2854..3078    +  polyA_signal   bGH poly(A) signal: bovine growth hormone polyadenylation signal
   3082..3103    +  promoter       SV40 promoter (fragment): SV40 enhancer and early promoter
   3124..3552    +  rep_origin     f1 ori (sequence partly withheld): f1 bacteriophage origin of replication; arrow indicates direction of (+) strand synthesis
   3566..3896    +  promoter       SV40 promoter: SV40 enhancer and early promoter
   3963..4754    +  CDS            neo: KKA2_KLEPN - Also known as kan, nptII. Experimental evidence at protein level: Swiss-Prot protein existence level 1. Resistance to kanamycin, neomycin, paromomycin, ribostamycin, butirosin and gentamicin B. From Klebsiella pneumoniae.
   4780..4938    +  CDS            ble (fragment): BLE_KLEPN - Experimental evidence at protein level: Swiss-Prot protein existence level 1. Binding protein with a strong affinity to the bleomycin family of antibiotics. Binds to CL990; an antimitotic-antibiotic compound. From Klebsiella pneumoniae.
   4933..5054    +  polyA_signal   SV40 poly(A) signal: SV40 polyadenylation signal
   5127..5143    -  protein_bind   lac operator: The lac repressor binds to the lac operator to inhibit transcription in E. coli. This inhibition can be relieved by adding lactose or isopropyl-β-D-thiogalactopyranoside (IPTG). lac repressor encoded by lacI
   5151..5181    -  promoter       lac promoter: promoter for the E. coli lac operon
   5196..5217    -  protein_bind   CAP binding site: CAP binding activates transcription in the presence of cAMP. E. coli catabolite activator protein
   5230..5322    -  CDS            lacI (fragment): lac repressor; lacI; The lac repressor binds to the lac operator to inhibit transcription in E. coli. This inhibition can be relieved by adding lactose or isopropyl-β-D-thiogalactopyranoside (IPTG).
   5505..6093    -  rep_origin     ori: high-copy-number ColE1/pMB1/pBR322/pUC origin of replication
   6264..7124    -  CDS            AmpR: β-lactamase; bla; confers resistance to ampicillin, carbenicillin, and related antibiotics
   7125..7229    -  promoter       AmpR promoter: bla
>Addgene plasmid #98204 | UKNP1.21.6 | depositor full sequence | sequence record 180015 | UKNP1.21.6 sequence 7260 bps
GACGGATCGGGAGATCTCCCGATCCCCTATGGTCGACTCTCAGTACAATCTGCTCTGATGCCGCATAGTT
AAGCCAGTATCTGCTCCCTGCTTGTGTGTTGGAGGTCGCTGAGTAGTGCGCGAGCAAAATTTAAGCTACA
ACAAGGCAAGGCTTGACCGACAATTGCATGAAGAATCTGCTTAGGGTTAGGCGTTTTGCGCTGCTTCGCG
ATGTACGGGCCAGATATACGCGTTGACATTGATTATTGACTAGTTATTAATAGTAATCAATTACGGGGTC
ATTAGTTCATAGCCCATATATGGAGTTCCGCGTTACATAACTTACGGTAAATGGCCCGCCTGGCTGACCG
CCCAACGACCCCCGCCCATTGACGTCAATAATGACGTATGTTCCCATAGTAACGCCAATAGGGACTTTCC
ATTGACGTCAATGGGTGGACTATTTACGGTAAACTGCCCACTTGGCAGTACATCAAGTGTATCATATGCC
AAGTACGCCCCCTATTGACGTCAATGACGGTAAATGGCCCGCCTGGCATTATGCCCAGTACATGACCTTA
TGGGACTTTCCTACTTGGCAGTACATCTACGTATTAGTCATCGCTATTACCATGGTGATGCGGTTTTGGC
AGTACATCAATGGGCGTGGATAGCGGTTTGACTCACGGGGATTTCCAAGTCTCCACCCCATTGACGTCAA
TGGGAGTTTGTTTTGGCACCAAAATCAACGGGACTTTCCAAAATGTCGTAACAACTCCGCCCCATTGACG
CAAATGGGCGGTAGGCGTGTACGGTGGGAGGTCTATATAAGCAGAGCTCTCTGGCTAACTAGAGAACCCA
CTGCTTACTGGCTTATCGAAATTAATACGACTCACTATAGGGAGACCCAAGCTGGCTAGTTAAGCTTGGT
ACCGAGCTCGGATCCAGTACCCTTCACCATGGGTTGCTCTTTCTCTATCTTCCTCTTGGCCTTGCTGTCC
TGTCTGACCATCCCAGCTTCCGCTTACGAAGTGCGCAACGTGTCCGGGGTGTATCATGTCTCGAACGACT
GCTCCAACGCAAGCATTGTGTATGAGGCAACGGACTTGATCTTACACACCCCCGGGTGCGTGCCCTGCGT
CCGGGAGGGCAACTCCTCCCGCTGCTGGGTAGCGCTCACTCCCACGCTCGCGGCCAGGAACGCCAGCGTC
CCCACTACGACAATACGACGCCACGTCGATTTACTCGTTGGGGCGGCTGCTTTCTGCTCCGCTATGTACA
TGGGGGACCTCTGCGGATCTGTTTTCCTTGTCTCCCAGCTGTTCACCATCTCGCCTCACCGGTATGAGAC
AGTGCAGGACTGCAATTGCTCAATCTACCCCGGCCGCGTAACGGGTCACCGCATGGCTTGGGATATGATG
ATGAATTGGTCACCTACAACAGCTCTAGTGGTATCGCAGTTACTCCGGATCCCACAAGCTGTCGTGGATA
TGGTGGCGGGGGCCCACTGGGGAGTCCTGGCGGGCCTCGCCTACTATTCCATGGTAGGGAACTGGGCTAA
GGTTTTGATTGTGATGCTACTCTTTGCCGGCGTCGATGGGAGCACCCACGTGACGGGGGGGGTTGCAGGC
CAAAACGCCTTTGGCCTCACGAGCCTCTTCAGACGTGGGGCGCATCAGAACATCCAGCTCATAAACACCA
ATGGCAGCTGGCACATCAACAGAACTGCCCTGAACTGCAATGACTCTCTCCACACTGGGTTCCTCGCTGC
GCTGTTCTACGTACGCAATTTCAACGCGTCCGGATGCCCAGAGCGTATGGCTAGCTGCCGCCCCATCGAC
GAGTTCGCTCAGGGGTGGGGCCCCATCACCTACATTCAGCCTAACATCTCAGACCAGAGACCCTATTGCT
GGCACTACGCACCTCGACCGTGTGGTATTGTGCCGGCGGCGGAGGTGTGCGGCCCAGTATATTGTTTCAC
CCCAAGCCCGGTCGTGGTGGGGACGACCGATCGGTTCGGCGTCCCTACGTACCGCTGGGGCGAAAACGAG
ACGGATGTGCTGCTCCTTAACAACACGCGGCCGCCGCAGGGCAACTGGTTCGGCTGTACATGGATGAATA
GCACTGGGTACACCAAGACGTGCGGGGGCCCCCCGTGTCATATCGGGGGGGTCGGTAACAACACCTTGAC
CTGCCCCACGGACTGCTTCCGGAAGCACCCCGAGGCTACTTACACCAAATGCGGCTCGGGACCTTGGTTG
ACACCTAGGTGCATGGTTCATTACCCATACAGGCTCTGGCACTACCCCTGCACCGTCAACTTCACCATCT
TCAAGGTTAGGATGTATGTGGGGGGCGTTGAGCACAGGTTCGACGCCGCGTGCAATTGGACGCGAGGAGA
GCGTTGTGACCTGGAGGACAGGGATAGATCAGAGCTTAGCCCACTGCTGCTGTCTACAACAGAGTGGCAG
ATACTGCCCTGCTCCTTCACCACCTTGCCGGCCCTGTCCACTGGGTTGATACACCTCCACCAGAACATTG
TGGACATACAGTACCTGTACGGTATAGGGTCAGCGGTTGTCTCCTTTGCAATCAAATGGGAGTACGTCCT
GTTGCTCTTCCTTCTCCTGGCGGACGCGCGCGTCTGTGCCTGCTTGTGGATGATGCTGCTGATATCCCAA
GCTGAGGCCTAATCTAGAAACTTTAAGGGTCAAGACAATTCTGCAGATATCCAGCACAGTGGCGGCCGCT
CGAGTCTAGAGGGCCCGCGGTTCGAAGGTAAGCCTATCCCTAACCCTCTCCTCGGTCTCGATTCTACGCG
TACCGGTCATCATCACCATCACCATTGAGTTTAAACCCGCTGATCAGCCTCGACTGTGCCTTCTAGTTGC
CAGCCATCTGTTGTTTGCCCCTCCCCCGTGCCTTCCTTGACCCTGGAAGGTGCCACTCCCACTGTCCTTT
CCTAATAAAATGAGGAAATTGCATCGCATTGTCTGAGTAGGTGTCATTCTATTCTGGGGGGTGGGGTGGG
GCAGGACAGCAAGGGGGAGGATTGGGAAGACAATAGCAGGCATGCTGGGGATGCGGTGGGCTCTATGGCT
TCTGAGGCGGAAAGAACCAGCTGGGGCTCTAGGGGGTATCCCC
[124 nt withheld, positions 3124-3247]
C
[32 nt withheld, positions 3249-3280]
CA
[57 nt withheld, positions 3283-3339]
A
[49 nt withheld, positions 3341-3389]
CCTTTGACGTTGGAGTCCACGTTCTTT
[37 nt withheld, positions 3417-3453]
ACCCTATCTCGGTCTATTCTTTTGATTTATAAGGGATTTTGGGGATTTCGGCCTATTGGTTAAAAAATGA
GCTGATTTAACAAAAATTTAACGCGAATTAATTCTGTGGAATGTGTGTCAGTTAGGGTGTGGAAAGTCCC
CAGGCTCCCCAGGCAGGCAGAAGTATGCAAAGCATGCATCTCAATTAGTCAGCAACCAGGTGTGGAAAGT
CCCCAGGCTCCCCAGCAGGCAGAAGTATGCAAAGCATGCATCTCAATTAGTCAGCAACCATAGTCCCGCC
CCTAACTCCGCCCATCCCGCCCCTAACTCCGCCCAGTTCCGCCCATTCTCCGCCCCATGGCTGACTAATT
TTTTTTATTTATGCAGAGGCCGAGGCCGCCTCTGCCTCTGAGCTATTCCAGAAGTAGTGAGGAGGCTTTT
TTGGAGGCCTAGGCTTTTGCAAAAAGCTCCCGGGAGCTTGTATATCCATTTTCGGATCTGATCAAGAGAC
AGGATGAGGATCGTTTCGCATGATTGAACAAGATGGATTGCACGCAGGTTCTCCGGCCGCTTGGGTGGAG
AGGCTATTCGGCTATGACTGGGCACAACAGACAATCGGCTGCTCTGATGCCGCCGTGTTCCGGCTGTCAG
CGCAGGGGCGCCCGGTTCTTTTTGTCAAGACCGACCTGTCCGGTGCCCTGAATGAACTGCAGGACGAGGC
AGCGCGGCTATCGTGGCTGGCCACGACGGGCGTTCCTTGCGCAGCTGTGCTCGACGTTGTCACTGAAGCG
GGAAGGGACTGGCTGCTATTGGGCGAAGTGCCGGGGCAGGATCTCCTGTCATCTCACCTTGCTCCTGCCG
AGAAAGTATCCATCATGGCTGATGCAATGCGGCGGCTGCATACGCTTGATCCGGCTACCTGCCCATTCGA
CCACCAAGCGAAACATCGCATCGAGCGAGCACGTACTCGGATGGAAGCCGGTCTTGTCGATCAGGATGAT
CTGGACGAAGAGCATCAGGGGCTCGCGCCAGCCGAACTGTTCGCCAGGCTCAAGGCGCGCATGCCCGACG
GCGAGGATCTCGTCGTGACCCATGGCGATGCCTGCTTGCCGAATATCATGGTGGAAAATGGCCGCTTTTC
TGGATTCATCGACTGTGGCCGGCTGGGTGTGGCGGACCGCTATCAGGACATAGCGTTGGCTACCCGTGAT
ATTGCTGAAGAGCTTGGCGGCGAATGGGCTGACCGCTTCCTCGTGCTTTACGGTATCGCCGCTCCCGATT
CGCAGCGCATCGCCTTCTATCGCCTTCTTGACGAGTTCTTCTGAGCGGGACTCTGGGGTTCGCGAAATGA
CCGACCAAGCGACGCCCAACCTGCCATCACGAGATTTCGATTCCACCGCCGCCTTCTATGAAAGGTTGGG
CTTCGGAATCGTTTTCCGGGACGCCGGCTGGATGATCCTCCAGCGCGGGGATCTCATGCTGGAGTTCTTC
GCCCACCCCAACTTGTTTATTGCAGCTTATAATGGTTACAAATAAAGCAATAGCATCACAAATTTCACAA
ATAAAGCATTTTTTTCACTGCATTCTAGTTGTGGTTTGTCCAAACTCATCAATGTATCTTATCATGTCTG
TATACCGTCGACCTCTAGCTAGAGCTTGGCGTAATCATGGTCATAGCTGTTTCCTGTGTGAAATTGTTAT
CCGCTCACAATTCCACACAACATACGAGCCGGAAGCATAAAGTGTAAAGCCTGGGGTGCCTAATGAGTGA
GCTAACTCACATTAATTGCGTTGCGCTCACTGCCCGCTTTCCAGTCGGGAAACCTGTCGTGCCAGCTGCA
TTAATGAATCGGCCAACGCGCGGGGAGAGGCGGTTTGCGTATTGGGCGCTCTTCCGCTTCCTCGCTCACT
GACTCGCTGCGCTCGGTCGTTCGGCTGCGGCGAGCGGTATCAGCTCACTCAAAGGCGGTAATACGGTTAT
CCACAGAATCAGGGGATAACGCAGGAAAGAACATGTGAGCAAAAGGCCAGCAAAAGGCCAGGAACCGTAA
AAAGGCCGCGTTGCTGGCGTTTTTCCATAGGCTCCGCCCCCCTGACGAGCATCACAAAAATCGACGCTCA
AGTCAGAGGTGGCGAAACCCGACAGGACTATAAAGATACCAGGCGTTTCCCCCTGGAAGCTCCCTCGTGC
GCTCTCCTGTTCCGACCCTGCCGCTTACCGGATACCTGTCCGCCTTTCTCCCTTCGGGAAGCGTGGCGCT
TTCTCAATGCTCACGCTGTAGGTATCTCAGTTCGGTGTAGGTCGTTCGCTCCAAGCTGGGCTGTGTGCAC
GAACCCCCCGTTCAGCCCGACCGCTGCGCCTTATCCGGTAACTATCGTCTTGAGTCCAACCCGGTAAGAC
ACGACTTATCGCCACTGGCAGCAGCCACTGGTAACAGGATTAGCAGAGCGAGGTATGTAGGCGGTGCTAC
AGAGTTCTTGAAGTGGTGGCCTAACTACGGCTACACTAGAAGGACAGTATTTGGTATCTGCGCTCTGCTG
AAGCCAGTTACCTTCGGAAAAAGAGTTGGTAGCTCTTGATCCGGCAAACAAACCACCGCTGGTAGCGGTG
GTTTTTTTGTTTGCAAGCAGCAGATTACGCGCAGAAAAAAAGGATCTCAAGAAGATCCTTTGATCTTTTC
TACGGGGTCTGACGCTCAGTGGAACGAAAACTCACGTTAAGGGATTTTGGTCATGAGATTATCAAAAAGG
ATCTTCACCTAGATCCTTTTAAATTAAAAATGAAGTTTTAAATCAATCTAAAGTATATATGAGTAAACTT
GGTCTGACAGTTACCAATGCTTAATCAGTGAGGCACCTATCTCAGCGATCTGTCTATTTCGTTCATCCAT
AGTTGCCTGACTCCCCGTCGTGTAGATAACTACGATACGGGAGGGCTTACCATCTGGCCCCAGTGCTGCA
ATGATACCGCGAGACCCACGCTCACCGGCTCCAGATTTATCAGCAATAAACCAGCCAGCCGGAAGGGCCG
AGCGCAGAAGTGGTCCTGCAACTTTATCCGCCTCCATCCAGTCTATTAATTGTTGCCGGGAAGCTAGAGT
AAGTAGTTCGCCAGTTAATAGTTTGCGCAACGTTGTTGCCATTGCTACAGGCATCGTGGTGTCACGCTCG
TCGTTTGGTATGGCTTCATTCAGCTCCGGTTCCCAACGATCAAGGCGAGTTACATGATCCCCCATGTTGT
GCAAAAAAGCGGTTAGCTCCTTCGGTCCTCCGATCGTTGTCAGAAGTAAGTTGGCCGCAGTGTTATCACT
CATGGTTATGGCAGCACTGCATAATTCTCTTACTGTCATGCCATCCGTAAGATGCTTTTCTGTGACTGGT
GAGTACTCAACCAAGTCATTCTGAGAATAGTGTATGCGGCGACCGAGTTGCTCTTGCCCGGCGTCAATAC
GGGATAATACCGCGCCACATAGCAGAACTTTAAAAGTGCTCATCATTGGAAAACGTTCTTCGGGGCGAAA
ACTCTCAAGGATCTTACCGCTGTTGAGATCCAGTTCGATGTAACCCACTCGTGCACCCAACTGATCTTCA
GCATCTTTTACTTTCACCAGCGTTTCTGGGTGAGCAAAAACAGGAAGGCAAAATGCCGCAAAAAAGGGAA
TAAGGGCGACACGGAAATGTTGAATACTCATACTCTTCCTTTTTCAATATTATTGAAGCATTTATCAGGG
TTATTGTCTCATGAGCGGATACATATTTGAATGTATTTAGAAAAATAAACAAATAGGGGTTCCGCGCACA
TTTCCCCGAAAAGTGCCACCTGACGTC
