Features (pLannotate 1.2.2; 21 found; start..end, strand, type, name):
     27..79      -  misc_feature   bom (fragment): basis of mobility region from pBR322
    234..613     +  enhancer       CMV enhancer: human cytomegalovirus immediate early enhancer
    614..817     +  promoter       CMV promoter: human cytomegalovirus (CMV) immediate early promoter
    813..846     +  LTR            5' LTR (truncated) (fragment): truncated 5' long terminal repeat (LTR) from HIV-1
    862..880     +  promoter       T7 promoter: promoter for bacteriophage T7 RNA polymerase
    941..2668    +  CDS            POLG_HCVGL (fragment): Experimental evidence at protein level: Swiss-Prot protein existence level 1. [Protease NS2]: Cysteine protease required for the proteolytic auto-cleavage between the non-structural proteins NS2 and NS3 (By similarity). The N-terminus of NS3 is required for the function of NS2 protease (active region NS2-3) (By similarity). Promotes the initiation of viral particle assembly by mediating the interaction between structural and non-structural proteins (By similarity). From Hepatitis C virus (isolate Glasgow) (HCV).
   2756..2797    +  CDS            V5 tag: epitope tag from simian virus 5
   2853..3077    +  polyA_signal   bGH poly(A) signal: bovine growth hormone polyadenylation signal
   3081..3102    +  promoter       SV40 promoter (fragment): SV40 enhancer and early promoter
   3123..3551    +  rep_origin     f1 ori (sequence partly withheld): f1 bacteriophage origin of replication; arrow indicates direction of (+) strand synthesis
   3565..3894    +  promoter       SV40 promoter: SV40 enhancer and early promoter
   3961..4752    +  CDS            neo: KKA2_KLEPN - Also known as kan, nptII. Experimental evidence at protein level: Swiss-Prot protein existence level 1. Resistance to kanamycin, neomycin, paromomycin, ribostamycin, butirosin and gentamicin B. From Klebsiella pneumoniae.
   4778..4936    +  CDS            ble (fragment): BLE_KLEPN - Experimental evidence at protein level: Swiss-Prot protein existence level 1. Binding protein with a strong affinity to the bleomycin family of antibiotics. Binds to CL990; an antimitotic-antibiotic compound. From Klebsiella pneumoniae.
   4931..5052    +  polyA_signal   SV40 poly(A) signal: SV40 polyadenylation signal
   5125..5141    -  protein_bind   lac operator: The lac repressor binds to the lac operator to inhibit transcription in E. coli. This inhibition can be relieved by adding lactose or isopropyl-β-D-thiogalactopyranoside (IPTG). lac repressor encoded by lacI
   5149..5179    -  promoter       lac promoter: promoter for the E. coli lac operon
   5194..5215    -  protein_bind   CAP binding site: CAP binding activates transcription in the presence of cAMP. E. coli catabolite activator protein
   5228..5320    -  CDS            lacI (fragment): lac repressor; lacI; The lac repressor binds to the lac operator to inhibit transcription in E. coli. This inhibition can be relieved by adding lactose or isopropyl-β-D-thiogalactopyranoside (IPTG).
   5503..6091    -  rep_origin     ori: high-copy-number ColE1/pMB1/pBR322/pUC origin of replication
   6262..7122    -  CDS            AmpR: β-lactamase; bla; confers resistance to ampicillin, carbenicillin, and related antibiotics
   7123..7227    -  promoter       AmpR promoter: bla
>Addgene plasmid #98204 | UKNP1.21.6 | addgene full sequence | sequence record 189965 | Addgene NGS Result
ACGGATCGGGAGATCTCCCGATCCCCTATGGTGCACTCTCAGTACAATCTGCTCTGATGCCGCATAGTTA
AGCCAGTATCTGCTCCCTGCTTGTGTGTTGGAGGTCGCTGAGTAGTGCGCGAGCAAAATTTAAGCTACAA
CAAGGCAAGGCTTGACCGACAATTGCATGAAGAATCTGCTTAGGGTTAGGCGTTTTGCGCTGCTTCGCGA
TGTACGGGCCAGATATACGCGTTGACATTGATTATTGACTAGTTATTAATAGTAATCAATTACGGGGTCA
TTAGTTCATAGCCCATATATGGAGTTCCGCGTTACATAACTTACGGTAAATGGCCCGCCTGGCTGACCGC
CCAACGACCCCCGCCCATTGACGTCAATAATGACGTATGTTCCCATAGTAACGCCAATAGGGACTTTCCA
TTGACGTCAATGGGTGGAGTATTTACGGTAAACTGCCCACTTGGCAGTACATCAAGTGTATCATATGCCA
AGTACGCCCCCTATTGACGTCAATGACGGTAAATGGCCCGCCTGGCATTATGCCCAGTACATGACCTTAT
GGGACTTTCCTACTTGGCAGTACATCTACGTATTAGTCATCGCTATTACCATGGTGATGCGGTTTTGGCA
GTACATCAATGGGCGTGGATAGCGGTTTGACTCACGGGGATTTCCAAGTCTCCACCCCATTGACGTCAAT
GGGAGTTTGTTTTGGCACCAAAATCAACGGGACTTTCCAAAATGTCGTAACAACTCCGCCCCATTGACGC
AAATGGGCGGTAGGCGTGTACGGTGGGAGGTCTATATAAGCAGAGCTCTCTGGCTAACTAGAGAACCCAC
TGCTTACTGGCTTATCGAAATTAATACGACTCACTATAGGGAGACCCAAGCTGGCTAGTTAAGCTTGGTA
CCGAGCTCGGATCCAGTACCCTTCACCATGGGTTGCTCTTTCTCTATCTTCCTCTTGGCCTTGCTGTCCT
GTCTGACCATCCCAGCTTCCGCTTACGAAGTGCGCAACGTGTCCGGGGTGTATCATGTCTCGAACGACTG
CTCCAACGCAAGCATTGTGTATGAGGCAACGGACTTGATCTTACACACCCCCGGGTGCGTGCCCTGCGTC
CGGGAGGGCAACTCCTCCCGCTGCTGGGTAGCGCTCACTCCCACGCTCGCGGCCAGGAACGCCAGCGTCC
CCACTACGACAATACGACGCCACGTCGATTTACTCGTTGGGGCGGCTGCTTTCTGCTCCGCTATGTACAT
GGGGGACCTCTGCGGATCTGTTTTCCTTGTCTCCCAGCTGTTCACCATCTCGCCTCACCGGTATGAGACA
GTGCAGGACTGCAATTGCTCAATCTACCCCGGCCGCGTAACGGGTCACCGCATGGCTTGGGATATGATGA
TGAATTGGTCACCTACAACAGCTCTAGTGGTATCGCAGTTACTCCGGATCCCACAAGCTGTCGTGGATAT
GGTGGCGGGGGCCCACTGGGGAGTCCTGGCGGGCCTCGCCTACTATTCCATGGTAGGGAACTGGGCTAAG
GTTTTGATTGTGATGCTACTCTTTGCCGGCGTCGATGGGAGCACCCACGTGACGGGGGGGGTTGCAGGCC
AAAACGCCTTTGGCCTCACGAGCCTCTTCAGACGTGGGGCGCATCAGAACATCCAGCTCATAAACACCAA
TGGCAGCTGGCACATCAACAGAACTGCCCTGAACTGCAATGACTCTCTCCACACTGGGTTCCTCGCTGCG
CTGTTCTACGTACGCAATTTCAACGCGTCCGGATGCCCAGAGCGTATGGCTAGCTGCCGCCCCATCGACG
AGTTCGCTCAGGGGTGGGGCCCCATCACCTACATTCAGCCTAACATCTCAGACCAGAGACCCTATTGCTG
GCACTACGCACCTCGACCGTGTGGTATTGTGCCGGCGGCGGAGGTGTGCGGCCCAGTATATTGTTTCACC
CCAAGCCCGGTCGTGGTGGGGACGACCGATCGGTTCGGCGTCCCTACGTACCGCTGGGGCGAAAACGAGA
CGGATGTGCTGCTCCTTAACAACACGCGGCCGCCGCAGGGCAACTGGTTCGGCTGTACATGGATGAATAG
CACTGGGTACACCAAGACGTGCGGGGGCCCCCCGTGTCATATCGGGGGGGTCGGTAACAACACCTTGACC
TGCCCCACGGACTGCTTCCGGAAGCACCCCGAGGCTACTTACACCAAATGCGGCTCGGGACCTTGGTTGA
CACCTAGGTGCATGGTTCATTACCCATACAGGCTCTGGCACTACCCCTGCACCGTCAACTTCACCATCTT
CAAGGTTAGGATGTATGTGGGGGGCGTTGAGCACAGGTTCGACGCCGCGTGCAATTGGACGCGAGGAGAG
CGTTGTGACCTGGAGGACAGGGATAGATCAGAGCTTAGCCCACTGCTGCTGTCTACAACAGAGTGGCAGA
TACTGCCCTGCTCCTTCACCACCTTGCCGGCCCTGTCCACTGGGTTGATACACCTCCACCAGAACATTGT
GGACATACAGTACCTGTACGGTATAGGGTCAGCGGTTGTCTCCTTTGCAATCAAATGGGAGTACGTCCTG
TTGCTCTTCCTTCTCCTGGCGGACGCGCGCGTCTGTGCCTGCTTGTGGATGATGCTGCTGATATCCCAAG
CTGAGGCCTAATCTAGAAACTTTAAGGGTCAAGACAATTCTGCAGATATCCAGCACAGTGGCGGCCGCTC
GAGTCTAGAGGGCCCGCGGTTCGAAGGTAAGCCTATCCCTAACCCTCTCCTCGGTCTCGATTCTACGCGT
ACCGGTCATCATCACCATCACCATTGAGTTTAAACCCGCTGATCAGCCTCGACTGTGCCTTCTAGTTGCC
AGCCATCTGTTGTTTGCCCCTCCCCCGTGCCTTCCTTGACCCTGGAAGGTGCCACTCCCACTGTCCTTTC
CTAATAAAATGAGGAAATTGCATCGCATTGTCTGAGTAGGTGTCATTCTATTCTGGGGGGTGGGGTGGGG
CAGGACAGCAAGGGGGAGGATTGGGAAGACAATAGCAGGCATGCTGGGGATGCGGTGGGCTCTATGGCTT
CTGAGGCGGAAAGAACCAGCTGGGGCTCTAGGGGGTATCCCC
[124 nt withheld, positions 3123-3246]
C
[91 nt withheld, positions 3248-3338]
A
[49 nt withheld, positions 3340-3388]
CCTTTGACGTTGGAGTCCACGTTCTTT
[37 nt withheld, positions 3416-3452]
ACCCTATCTCGGTCTATTCTTTTGATTTATAAGGGATTTTGCCGATTTCGGCCTATTGGTTAAAAAATGA
GCTGATTTAACAAAAATTTAACGCGAATTAATTCTGTGGAATGTGTGTCAGTTAGGGTGTGGAAAGTCCC
CAGGCTCCCCAGCAGGCAGAAGTATGCAAAGCATGCATCTCAATTAGTCAGCAACCAGGTGTGGAAAGTC
CCCAGGCTCCCCAGCAGGCAGAAGTATGCAAAGCATGCATCTCAATTAGTCAGCAACCATAGTCCCGCCC
CTAACTCCGCCCATCCCGCCCCTAACTCCGCCCAGTTCCGCCCATTCTCCGCCCCATGGCTGACTAATTT
TTTTTATTTATGCAGAGGCCGAGGCCGCCTCTGCCTCTGAGCTATTCCAGAAGTAGTGAGGAGGCTTTTT
TGGAGGCCTAGGCTTTTGCAAAAAGCTCCCGGGAGCTTGTATATCCATTTTCGGATCTGATCAAGAGACA
GGATGAGGATCGTTTCGCATGATTGAACAAGATGGATTGCACGCAGGTTCTCCGGCCGCTTGGGTGGAGA
GGCTATTCGGCTATGACTGGGCACAACAGACAATCGGCTGCTCTGATGCCGCCGTGTTCCGGCTGTCAGC
GCAGGGGCGCCCGGTTCTTTTTGTCAAGACCGACCTGTCCGGTGCCCTGAATGAACTGCAGGACGAGGCA
GCGCGGCTATCGTGGCTGGCCACGACGGGCGTTCCTTGCGCAGCTGTGCTCGACGTTGTCACTGAAGCGG
GAAGGGACTGGCTGCTATTGGGCGAAGTGCCGGGGCAGGATCTCCTGTCATCTCACCTTGCTCCTGCCGA
GAAAGTATCCATCATGGCTGATGCAATGCGGCGGCTGCATACGCTTGATCCGGCTACCTGCCCATTCGAC
CACCAAGCGAAACATCGCATCGAGCGAGCACGTACTCGGATGGAAGCCGGTCTTGTCGATCAGGATGATC
TGGACGAAGAGCATCAGGGGCTCGCGCCAGCCGAACTGTTCGCCAGGCTCAAGGCGCGCATGCCCGACGG
CGAGGATCTCGTCGTGACCCATGGCGATGCCTGCTTGCCGAATATCATGGTGGAAAATGGCCGCTTTTCT
GGATTCATCGACTGTGGCCGGCTGGGTGTGGCGGACCGCTATCAGGACATAGCGTTGGCTACCCGTGATA
TTGCTGAAGAGCTTGGCGGCGAATGGGCTGACCGCTTCCTCGTGCTTTACGGTATCGCCGCTCCCGATTC
GCAGCGCATCGCCTTCTATCGCCTTCTTGACGAGTTCTTCTGAGCGGGACTCTGGGGTTCGCGAAATGAC
CGACCAAGCGACGCCCAACCTGCCATCACGAGATTTCGATTCCACCGCCGCCTTCTATGAAAGGTTGGGC
TTCGGAATCGTTTTCCGGGACGCCGGCTGGATGATCCTCCAGCGCGGGGATCTCATGCTGGAGTTCTTCG
CCCACCCCAACTTGTTTATTGCAGCTTATAATGGTTACAAATAAAGCAATAGCATCACAAATTTCACAAA
TAAAGCATTTTTTTCACTGCATTCTAGTTGTGGTTTGTCCAAACTCATCAATGTATCTTATCATGTCTGT
ATACCGTCGACCTCTAGCTAGAGCTTGGCGTAATCATGGTCATAGCTGTTTCCTGTGTGAAATTGTTATC
CGCTCACAATTCCACACAACATACGAGCCGGAAGCATAAAGTGTAAAGCCTGGGGTGCCTAATGAGTGAG
CTAACTCACATTAATTGCGTTGCGCTCACTGCCCGCTTTCCAGTCGGGAAACCTGTCGTGCCAGCTGCAT
TAATGAATCGGCCAACGCGCGGGGAGAGGCGGTTTGCGTATTGGGCGCTCTTCCGCTTCCTCGCTCACTG
ACTCGCTGCGCTCGGTCGTTCGGCTGCGGCGAGCGGTATCAGCTCACTCAAAGGCGGTAATACGGTTATC
CACAGAATCAGGGGATAACGCAGGAAAGAACATGTGAGCAAAAGGCCAGCAAAAGGCCAGGAACCGTAAA
AAGGCCGCGTTGCTGGCGTTTTTCCATAGGCTCCGCCCCCCTGACGAGCATCACAAAAATCGACGCTCAA
GTCAGAGGTGGCGAAACCCGACAGGACTATAAAGATACCAGGCGTTTCCCCCTGGAAGCTCCCTCGTGCG
CTCTCCTGTTCCGACCCTGCCGCTTACCGGATACCTGTCCGCCTTTCTCCCTTCGGGAAGCGTGGCGCTT
TCTCATAGCTCACGCTGTAGGTATCTCAGTTCGGTGTAGGTCGTTCGCTCCAAGCTGGGCTGTGTGCACG
AACCCCCCGTTCAGCCCGACCGCTGCGCCTTATCCGGTAACTATCGTCTTGAGTCCAACCCGGTAAGACA
CGACTTATCGCCACTGGCAGCAGCCACTGGTAACAGGATTAGCAGAGCGAGGTATGTAGGCGGTGCTACA
GAGTTCTTGAAGTGGTGGCCTAACTACGGCTACACTAGAAGAACAGTATTTGGTATCTGCGCTCTGCTGA
AGCCAGTTACCTTCGGAAAAAGAGTTGGTAGCTCTTGATCCGGCAAACAAACCACCGCTGGTAGCGGTGG
TTTTTTTGTTTGCAAGCAGCAGATTACGCGCAGAAAAAAAGGATCTCAAGAAGATCCTTTGATCTTTTCT
ACGGGGTCTGACGCTCAGTGGAACGAAAACTCACGTTAAGGGATTTTGGTCATGAGATTATCAAAAAGGA
TCTTCACCTAGATCCTTTTAAATTAAAAATGAAGTTTTAAATCAATCTAAAGTATATATGAGTAAACTTG
GTCTGACAGTTACCAATGCTTAATCAGTGAGGCACCTATCTCAGCGATCTGTCTATTTCGTTCATCCATA
GTTGCCTGACTCCCCGTCGTGTAGATAACTACGATACGGGAGGGCTTACCATCTGGCCCCAGTGCTGCAA
TGATACCGCGAGACCCACGCTCACCGGCTCCAGATTTATCAGCAATAAACCAGCCAGCCGGAAGGGCCGA
GCGCAGAAGTGGTCCTGCAACTTTATCCGCCTCCATCCAGTCTATTAATTGTTGCCGGGAAGCTAGAGTA
AGTAGTTCGCCAGTTAATAGTTTGCGCAACGTTGTTGCCATTGCTACAGGCATCGTGGTGTCACGCTCGT
CGTTTGGTATGGCTTCATTCAGCTCCGGTTCCCAACGATCAAGGCGAGTTACATGATCCCCCATGTTGTG
CAAAAAAGCGGTTAGCTCCTTCGGTCCTCCGATCGTTGTCAGAAGTAAGTTGGCCGCAGTGTTATCACTC
ATGGTTATGGCAGCACTGCATAATTCTCTTACTGTCATGCCATCCGTAAGATGCTTTTCTGTGACTGGTG
AGTACTCAACCAAGTCATTCTGAGAATAGTGTATGCGGCGACCGAGTTGCTCTTGCCCGGCGTCAATACG
GGATAATACCGCGCCACATAGCAGAACTTTAAAAGTGCTCATCATTGGAAAACGTTCTTCGGGGCGAAAA
CTCTCAAGGATCTTACCGCTGTTGAGATCCAGTTCGATGTAACCCACTCGTGCACCCAACTGATCTTCAG
CATCTTTTACTTTCACCAGCGTTTCTGGGTGAGCAAAAACAGGAAGGCAAAATGCCGCAAAAAAGGGAAT
AAGGGCGACACGGAAATGTTGAATACTCATACTCTTCCTTTTTCAATATTATTGAAGCATTTATCAGGGT
TATTGTCTCATGAGCGGATACATATTTGAATGTATTTAGAAAAATAAACAAATAGGGGTTCCGCGCACAT
TTCCCCGAAAAGTGCCACCTGACGTCG
